>Addgene plasmid #15645 | P2*-IRES-tauLacZ LTNL TV | addgene partial sequence | sequence record 22101 | 15645 with M13F
AGCTCCACCGCGGTGGCGGCCGCCACGGCACTGTATACATATGTAACTAACCTGCACAATGTGCACATGT
ACCCTATAACTTAGAGTATAATAAAAAAAAAATTAAAAAAAAAAAAAAATTCGTGTGCATGTGTCTTTAT
AGTATAATGATTATATAGTAGAATGATTTATAATCCTTTGGGTATATAACCAGTAATGGGATTGCTGGGT
CAAATGGTATTTCTGGTTCTAGATCCTTGAGGAATTCCACAATGGTTGAACTAATTTACACTCCCACCAA
CAGTGTAAAAGTGTTCCTATTTCTCCACAGCCTTGCCAGCATCTGTTGTTTCCTGACTTTGTAATAATCT
CCAATGTGACTGGCGTGAGATGGCACGTGCTCCTGTGCTTCTATCCCCCACGGTTGTCGACGCGTATACC
CTGCAGGAATTCGATATCAAGCTTATCGATACCGTCGACCTCGAGGGGGGGCCCGGTACCCAGCTTTTGT
TCCCTTTAATGAGGGTTACTTGCG
