>Addgene plasmid #15645 | P2*-IRES-tauLacZ LTNL TV | addgene partial sequence | sequence record 22102 | 15645 with M13R
CACTAAAGGGGAACAAAGCTGGGTACCGGGCCCCCCCTCGAGTTTCTTCTTTTCAAGGAGGCATTTCTAA
CACTCTCTACACCCAAAGACCTTGCTTCCTGACAACTTTATTGTGCAGCATTGCTCATACTCACCATCCA
CACAGCACACATTCTACCAGCACATTTTGCTAGTGACATGTCCAATTATGGAGAAAGCTATTTCTATGAG
AGCAGAGATTATTACTCATCATCAATTATGACTTTTGATGACTACCACACAGAACATAATTGGTATTTAT
TGAATAATTATTATTTTGTCTTAGAAATTTGAATAGTAGGGTCTAAAAAGAGTTTGGGCAATAGGTTGGA
TAGATTTGCATTTTAGAAAGCAAAGATGCCCTCAACTGTCATAATTATAATGGCTAACTTTTTTATTAGA
TGTTTTCTTTATTTACATTTCAAATGCTATCCTGAAAGTTCCCTGTACCCTCCCCCCCACCCTGCTCCCC
TACCCACCCTCTCCCACTTCTTGGCCCTGGCATTCATCTGTACTGGGGCATATAAAGTTTGAAAGACCAA
GGGTAATGGATAACTTTTACTGAGTATATATAATGCACAAGACAGCATGCTACACATTTTAATTTTGTTC
CTTTATCTAAGATTCTCATCATCAAAATCTGGGCTTTCAATTTTGAACTTTGTTATTAACGAAATCTTCT
ATTTCTTTCTCTTGGGAAAGTCTTTCTTCATACT
