[The description below was written by a language model from this plasmid's Addgene catalogue record.]
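Description:
P2*-IRES-tauLacZ LTNL TV is a mouse gene-targeting vector built in a pBS (pBluescript-type) backbone of about 3 kb, carrying a large mouse-derived insert of roughly 18 kb. It is a high-copy plasmid propagated in E. coli under ampicillin selection. No feature table accompanies the record, so the arrangement of the insert can only be inferred from the construct name and the associated study, which concerns how olfactory sensory neuron axons sort into glomeruli in the mouse olfactory system.

By its name, the insert is a targeting construct ("TV") for the P2 odorant receptor locus, with "B6" in the insert name probably indicating C57BL/6-derived sequence. The asterisk suggests a modified or variant form of the P2 coding region, but the record does not state what the change is. The receptor sequence is followed by an internal ribosome entry site (IRES) and tauLacZ, a fusion of the microtubule-associated protein tau with β-galactosidase. An IRES allows a second open reading frame to be translated from the same transcript, so cells expressing the targeted receptor allele would co-express the reporter, and the tau portion carries β-galactosidase into axons, allowing projections to be traced histochemically to their glomerular targets. "LTNL" is likely shorthand for a loxP-flanked selection cassette (commonly thymidine kinase plus neomycin resistance) used to select embryonic stem cell clones and later removed with Cre recombinase, though the record does not define it. The homology arm lengths, promoters and linearization site are likewise not stated. The construct is suited to generating knock-in mice by homologous recombination for studying odorant receptor-dependent axon guidance.
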