Addgene plasmid #15645: P2*-IRES-tauLacZ LTNL TV
Depositing lab: Peter Mombaerts. Depositing organization: Rockefeller University. Publication: A contextual model for axonal sorting into glomeruli in the mouse olfactory system. Feinstein P, Mombaerts P. Cell. 2004 Jun 11. 117(6):817-31. 10.1016/j.cell.2004.05.011 PubMed 15186781.
Backbone
  Vector backbone: pBS
  Backbone size w/o insert (bp): 3000
  Vector type: high copy number
Growth in bacteria
  Bacterial resistance: Ampicillin, 100 μg/mL
  Growth temperature: 37°C
  Growth strain: DH5alpha
  Copy number: High Copy
Gene/Insert
  Gene/Insert name: P2*-IRES-tauLacZ LTNL B6 TV
  Species: M. musculus (mouse)
  Insert size (bp): 18000
  Cloning method: Restriction Enzyme
  Sequencing primers: 5′ M13; 3′ reverse
Terms and licenses: Academic/Nonprofit Terms; Industry Terms: Not Available to Industry
How to cite: P2*-IRES-tauLacZ LTNL TV was a gift from Peter Mombaerts (Addgene plasmid # 15645 ; http://n2t.net/addgene:15645 ; RRID:Addgene_15645)
